Addgene plasmid #241190: 3x-FLAG-nzdCas9-V5-APEX2n-GSG-linker-P2A-mNeongreen
Purpose: Middle entry vector for mini-Golden subcloning platform; V5-APEX2n; mNeongreen
Depositing lab: Junsu Kang. Depositing organization: University of Wisconsin, Madison. Publication: Advancing knock-in approaches for robust genome editing in zebrafish. Rodriguez-Parks A, Beezley EG, Manna S, Silaban I, Almutawa SI, Cao S, Ahmed H, Guyer M, Baker S, Richards MP, Kang J. Biol Open. 2026 Feb 2:bio.062472. doi: 10.1242/bio.062472. PubMed 41630603.
Backbone
  Vector backbone: pU6a:sgRNA#42
  Vector type: Mini-Golden
Growth in bacteria
  Bacterial resistance: Spectinomycin, 50 μg/mL
  Growth temperature: 37°C
  Growth strain: DH5alpha
  Copy number: Unknown
Gene/Insert
  Gene/Insert name: V5-APEX2n; mNeongreen
  Species: Synthetic
  Mutation: TCGC linker
  Cloning method: Restriction Enzyme; 5′ cloning site Unknown (unknown if destroyed); 3′ cloning site Unknown (unknown if destroyed)
Terms and licenses: Academic/Nonprofit Terms; Industry Terms: Not Available to Industry
How to cite: 3x-FLAG-nzdCas9-V5-APEX2n-GSG-linker-P2A-mNeongreen was a gift from Junsu Kang (Addgene plasmid # 241190 ; http://n2t.net/addgene:241190 ; RRID:Addgene_241190)
