[The description below was written by a language model from this plasmid's Addgene catalogue record and pLannotate feature annotations shown in this document.]
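Description:
3x-FLAG-nzdCas9-V5-APEX2n-GSG-linker-P2A-mNeongreen is a middle entry vector for the mini-Golden subcloning platform, a modular assembly system associated with work on knock-in genome editing in zebrafish. It is built on the pU6a:sgRNA#42 backbone and is propagated in E. coli through a high-copy ColE1/pUC-type origin, with selection by spectinomycin via the aadA (SmR) aminoglycoside adenylyltransferase gene. Short remnants of a gentamicin resistance gene, a class 1 integron Pc promoter, lacI and lacZα, along with rrnB T1 and T2 terminators, are annotated in the backbone and appear to be leftovers of earlier cloning steps rather than functional parts.

The payload is a single synthetic open reading frame arrangement that, as annotated, begins with a 3xFLAG epitope tag followed by a Streptococcus pyogenes Cas9 coding sequence that spans the numbering origin of the 8,540 nt circular sequence. The name designates this as nzdCas9, suggesting a catalytically dead variant, although the record does not list the mutations. Cas9 is followed by APEX2, the engineered soybean ascorbate peroxidase used for proximity labelling proteomics and electron microscopy contrast. According to the name, it carries a V5 tag, and a GSG linker and P2A self-cleaving peptide separate it from mNeonGreen, so the fluorescent protein would be released as a separate marker of expression; these small elements are not individually annotated. An SV40 polyadenylation signal is annotated just downstream on the opposite strand. No eukaryotic promoter is annotated, consistent with a middle entry module that receives its promoter from another component during assembly. The record notes a TCGC linker, presumably an assembly overhang, and does not specify the cloning sites.
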