Features (pLannotate 1.2.2; 14 found; start..end, strand, type, name):
    236..982     +  CDS            APEX2: soybean ascorbate peroxidase, engineered to serve as a monomeric tag for electron microscopy and live-cell proteomics (Lam et al., 2015) more active than the original APEX due to the A134P mutation
   1088..1795    +  CDS            mNeonGreen: bright monomeric yellow-green fluorescent protein derived from LanYFP (Shaner et al., 2013)
   1803..1820    -  promoter       T7 promoter (fragment): promoter for bacteriophage T7 RNA polymerase
   1825..1959    -  polyA_signal   SV40 poly(A) signal: SV40 polyadenylation signal
   2134..2157    +  promoter       Pc promoter (fragment): intI1 (promoter lies within the coding sequence); class 1 integron promoter
   2333..2389    +  CDS            GmR (fragment): gentamycin acetyltransferase; aacC1; confers resistance to gentamycin
   2396..3187    +  CDS            SmR: aminoglycoside adenylyltransferase (Murphy, 1985); aadA; confers resistance to spectinomycin and streptomycin
   3280..3868    +  rep_origin     ori: high-copy-number ColE1/pMB1/pBR322/pUC origin of replication
   4051..4143    +  CDS            lacI (fragment): lac repressor; lacI; The lac repressor binds to the lac operator to inhibit transcription in E. coli. This inhibition can be relieved by adding lactose or isopropyl-β-D-thiogalactopyranoside (IPTG).
   4198..4225    -  terminator     rrnB T2 terminator: transcription terminator T2 from the E. coli rrnB gene
   4357..4400    +  terminator     rrnB T1 terminator: Escherichia coli rrnB; transcription terminator T1 from the E. coli rrnB gene
   4447..4483    -  CDS            lacZα (fragment): LacZα fragment of β-galactosidase; lacZ fragment
   4519..4584    +  CDS            3xFLAG: three tandem FLAG® epitope tags, followed by an enterokinase cleavage site
   4621..181     +  CDS            cas9 (across the origin): CAS9_STRP1 - Also known as csn1 From Streptococcus pyogenes serotype M1.
>Addgene plasmid #241190 | 3x-FLAG-nzdCas9-V5-APEX2n-GSG-linker-P2A-mNeongreen | addgene full sequence | sequence record 482036 | Addgene NGS Result
TATCATTCATCTGTTCACTCTGACAAACCTGGGCGCACCTGCAGCTTTCAAGTACTTCGACACTACAATC
GATAGAAAGAGGTACACCTCCACTAAGGAGGTGCTGGACGCTACACTGATCCATCAGAGTATTACCGGCC
TGTACGAAACAAGGATTGACCTGTCTCAGCTGGGTGGCGACGTGCGGGGTTCTGGCAAGCCCATCCCCAA
CCCCCTGCTGGGCCTGGACAGCACCGGAAAGTCTTACCCAACTGTGAGTGCTGATTACCAGGACGCCGTT
GAGAAGGCGAAGAAGAAGCTCAGAGGCTTCATCGCTGAGAAGAGATGCGCTCCTCTAATGCTCCGTTTGG
CATTCCACTCTGCTGGAACCTTTGACAAGGGCACGAAGACCGGTGGACCCTTCGGAACCATCAAGCACCC
TGCCGAACTGGCTCACAGCGCTAACAACGGTCTTGACATCGCTGTTAGGCTTTTGGAGCCACTCAAGGCG
GAGTTCCCTATTTTGAGCTACGCCGATTTCTACCAGTTGGCTGGCGTTGTTGCCGTTGAGGTCACGGGTG
GACCTAAGGTTCCATTCCACCCTGGAAGAGAGGACAAGCCTGAGCCACCACCAGAGGGTCGCTTGCCTGA
TCCCACTAAGGGTTCTGACCATTTGAGAGATGTGTTTGGCAAAGCTATGGGGCTTACTGACCAAGATATC
GTTGCTCTATCTGGGGGTCACACTATTGGAGCTGCACACAAGGAGCGTTCTGGATTTGAGGGTCCCTGGA
CCTCTAATCCTCTTATTTTCGACAACTCATACTTCACGGAGTTGTTGAGTGGTGAGAAGGAAGGACTCCT
TCAGCTACCTTCTGACAAGGCTCTTTTGTCTGACCCTGTATTCCGCCCTCTCGTTGATAAATATGCAGCG
GACGAAGATGCCTTCTTTGCTGATTACGCTGAGGCTCACCAAAAGCTTTCCGAGCTTGGGTTTGCTGATG
CCGAATTCAGCAGGGCCGACCCCAAGAAGAAGAGGAAGGTGGGCTCTGGGGCTACAAACTTCTCTCTGCT
GAAACAAGCTGGCGACGTGGAGGAGAACCCTGGACCTGTGAGCAAGGGCGAGGAGGATAACATGGCCTCT
CTCCCAGCGACACATGAGTTACACATCTTTGGCTCCATCAACGGTGTGGACTTTGACATGGTGGGTCAGG
GCACCGGCAATCCAAATGATGGTTATGAGGAGTTAAACCTGAAGTCCACCAAGGGTGACCTCCAGTTCTC
CCCCTGGATTCTGGTCCCTCATATCGGGTATGGCTTCCATCAGTACCTGCCCTACCCTGACGGGATGTCG
CCTTTCCAGGCCGCCATGGTAGATGGCTCCGGCTACCAAGTCCATCGCACAATGCAGTTTGAAGATGGTG
CCTCCCTTACTGTTAACTACCGCTACACCTACGAGGGAAGCCACATCAAAGGAGAGGCCCAGGTGAAGGG
GACTGGTTTCCCTGCTGACGGTCCTGTGATGACCAACTCGCTGACCGCTGCGGACTGGTGCAGGTCGAAG
AAGACTTACCCCAACGACAAAACCATCATCAGTACCTTTAAGTGGAGTTACACCACTGGAAATGGCAAGC
GCTACCGGAGCACTGCGCGGACCACCTACACCTTTGCCAAGCCAATGGCGGCTAACTATCTGAAGAACCA
GCCGATGTACGTGTTCCGTAAGACGGAGCTCAAGCACTCCAAGACCGAGCTCAACTTCAAGGAGTGGCAA
AAGGCCTTTACCGATGTGATGGGCATGGACGAGCTGTACAAGTAAGCTAGAACTATAGTGAGTCGTATTA
CGTAGATCCAGACATGATAAGATACATTGATGAGTTTGGACAAACCACAACTAGAATGCAGTGAAAAAAA
TGCTTTATTTGTGAAATTTGTGATGCTATTGCTTTATTTGTAACCATTATAAGCTGCAATAAACAAGTTA
ACAACAACAATTGCATTCATTTTATGTTTCAGGTTCAGGGGGAGGTGTGGGAGGTTTTTTAATTCCTCAA
GAGACCTCTAGACCAGCCAGGACAGAAATGCCTCGACTTCGCTGCTACCCAAGGTTGCCGGGTGACGCAC
ACCGTGGAAACGGATGAAGGCACGAACCCAGTGGACATAAGCCTGTTCGGTTCGTAAGCTGTAATGCAAG
TAGCGTATGCGCTCACGCAACTGGTCCAGAACCTTGACCGAACGCAGCGGTGGTAACGGCGCAGTGGCGG
TTTTCATGGCTTGTTATGACTGTTTTTTTGGGGTACAGTCTATGCCTCGGGCATCCAAGCAGCAAGCGCG
TTACGCCGTGGGTCGATGTTTGATGTTATGGAGCAGCAACGATGTTACGCAGCAGGGCAGTCGCCCTAAA
ACAAAGTTAAACATTATGAGGGAAGCGGTGATCGCCGAAGTATCGACTCAACTATCAGAGGTAGTTGGCG
TCATCGAGCGCCATCTCGAACCGACGTTGCTGGCCGTACATTTGTACGGCTCCGCAGTGGATGGCGGCCT
GAAGCCACACAGTGATATTGATTTGCTGGTTACGGTGACCGTAAGGCTTGATGAAACAACGCGGCGAGCT
TTGATCAACGACCTTTTGGAAACTTCGGCTTCCCCTGGAGAGAGCGAGATTCTCCGCGCTGTAGAAGTCA
CCATTGTTGTGCACGACGACATCATTCCGTGGCGTTATCCAGCTAAGCGCGAACTGCAATTTGGAGAATG
GCAGCGCAATGACATTCTTGCAGGTATCTTCGAGCCAGCCACGATCGACATTGATCTGGCTATCTTGCTG
ACAAAAGCAAGAGAACATAGCGTTGCCTTGGTAGGTCCAGCGGCGGAGGAACTCTTTGATCCGGTTCCTG
AACAGGATCTATTTGAGGCGCTAAATGAAACCTTAACGCTATGGAACTCGCCGCCCGACTGGGCTGGCGA
TGAGCGAAATGTAGTGCTTACGTTGTCCCGCATTTGGTACAGCGCAGTAACCGGCAAAATCGCGCCGAAG
GATGTCGCTGCCGACTGGGCAATGGAGCGCCTGCCGGCCCAGTATCAGCCCGTCATACTTGAAGCTAGAC
AGGCTTATCTTGGACAAGAAGAAGATCGCTTGGCCTCGCGCGCAGATCAGTTGGAAGAATTTGTCCACTA
CGTGAAAGGCGAGATCACCAAGGTAGTCGGCAAATAACCCTCGAGCCACCCATGACCAAAATCCCTTAAC
GTGAGTTACGCGTCGTTCCACTGAGCGTCAGACCCCGTAGAAAAGATCAAAGGATCTTCTTGAGATCCTT
TTTTTCTGCGCGTAATCTGCTGCTTGCAAACAAAAAAACCACCGCTACCAGCGGTGGTTTGTTTGCCGGA
TCAAGAGCTACCAACTCTTTTTCCGAAGGTAACTGGCTTCAGCAGAGCGCAGATACCAAATACTGTTCTT
CTAGTGTAGCCGTAGTTAGGCCACCACTTCAAGAACTCTGTAGCACCGCCTACATACCTCGCTCTGCTAA
TCCTGTTACCAGTGGCTGCTGCCAGTGGCGATAAGTCGTGTCTTACCGGGTTGGACTCAAGACGATAGTT
ACCGGATAAGGCGCAGCGGTCGGGCTGAACGGGGGGTTCGTGCACACAGCCCAGCTTGGAGCGAACGACC
TACACCGAACTGAGATACCTACAGCGTGAGCTATGAGAAAGCGCCACGCTTCCCGAAGGGAGAAAGGCGG
ACAGGTATCCGGTAAGCGGCAGGGTCGGAACAGGAGAGCGCACGAGGGAGCTTCCAGGGGGAAACGCCTG
GTATCTTTATAGTCCTGTCGGGTTTCGCCACCTCTGACTTGAGCGTCGATTTTTGTGATGCTCGTCAGGG
GGGCGGAGCCTATGGAAAAACGCCAGCAACGCGGCCTTTTTACGGTTCCTGGCCTTTTGCTGGCCTTTTG
CTCACATGTTCTTTCCTGCGTTATCCCCTGATTCTGTGGATAACCGTATTACCGCCTTTGAGTGAGCTGA
TACCGCTCGCCGCAGCCGAACGACCGAGCGCAGCGAGTCAGTGAGCGAGGAAGCGGAAGAGCGCCCAATA
CGCAAACCGCCTCTCCCCGCGCGTTGGCCGATTCATTAATGCAGCTGGCACGACAGGTTTCCCGACTGGA
AAGCGGGCAGTGAGCGCAACGCAATTAATACGCGTACCGCTAGCCAGGAAGAGTTTGTAGAAACGCAAAA
AGGCCATCCGTCAGGATGGCCTTCTGCTTAGTTTGATGCCTGGCAGTTTATGGCGGGCGTCCTGCCCGCC
ACCCTCCGGGCCGTTGCTTCACAACGTTCAAATCCGCTCCCGGCGGATTTGTCCTACTCAGGAGAGCGTT
CACCGACAAACAACAGATAAAACGAAAGGCCCAGTCTTCCGACTGAGCCTTTCGTTTTATTTGATGCCTG
GCAGTTCCCTACTCTCGCGTTAACGCTAGCATGGATGTTTTCCCAGTCACGACGTTGTAAAACGACGGCC
AGTCTTAAGCTCGGGCCCGGTCTCTTCGCGCCACCATGGACTACAAAGACCATGACGGTGATTATAAAGA
TCATGACATCGATTACAAGGATGACGATGACAAGATGGCCCCCAAGAAGAAGAGGAAGGTGGGCCGCGGA
ATGGATAAGAAGTATAGCATCGGCCTGGCCATTGGAACTAACTCCGTGGGTTGGGCAGTGATTACAGACG
ACTACAAGGTCCCTAGCAAGAAATTTAAGGTGCTGGGTAACACCGACAGGCACAGCATCAAGAAAAATCT
GATTGGAGCCCTGCTGTTCGGTTCTGGAGAGACTGCCGAAGCAACACGCCTGAAAAGAACAGCAAGAAGG
CGCTATACCAGAAGGAAGAATAGAATCTGTTACCTGCAGGAGATTTTCTCTAACGAAATGGCTAAGGTGG
ACGATTCATTCTTTCATAGGCTGGAGGAAAGTTTCCTGGTCGAGGAAGATAAGAAACACGAGCGCCATCC
TATCTTTGGAAACATTGTGGACGAGGTCGCCTATCACGAAAAATACCCAACCATCTATCATCTGCGCAAG
AAACTGGCTGACTCTACTGATAAAGCCGACCTGAGACTGATCTATCTGGCTCTGGCCCACATGATTAAGT
TCAGGGGTCATTTTCTGATCGAGGGCGATCTGAACCCCGACAATTCCGATGTGGACAAGCTGTTCATCCA
GCTGGTCCAGATTTACAATCAGCTGTTTGAGGAAAACCCTATTAATGCTTCCAGAGTGGACGCAAAAGCT
ATCCTGTCAGCCAGGCTGTCCAAGTCACGCAGACTGGAGAACCTGATTGCACAGCTGCCCGGAGAAAAGA
GGAACGGTCTGTTTGGAAATCTGATCGCTCTGAGTCTGGGCCTGACTCCTAACTTCAAAAGCAATTTTGA
TCTGGCTGAGGACGCCAAACTGCAGCTGTCAAAGGACACATATGACGATGACCTGGATAACCTGCTGGCA
CAGATCGGAGATCAGTACGCTGACCTGTTCCTGGCTGCCAAAAATCTGTCCGACGCAATCCTGCTGTCAG
ATATTCTGAGAGTGAACAGCGAGATTACAAAAGCTCCTCTGAGTGCCAGCATGATCAAGAGATATGACGA
GCACCATCAGGATCTGACCCTGCTGAAGGCTCTGGTCAGGCAGCAGCTGCCAGAGAAGTACAAGGAAATT
TTCTTTGATCAGTCCAAGAACGGCTACGCCGGTTATATCGACGGAGGCGCATCACAGGAGGAATTCTACA
AGTTTATCAAACCTATTCTGGAGAAGATGGACGGAACTGAGGAACTGCTGGTGAAACTGAATAGAGAGGA
CCTGCTGAGGAAGCAGCGCACATTTGATAACGGTTCCATCCCACACCAGATTCATCTGGGAGAGCTGCAC
GCTATCCTGAGGCGCCAGGAAGACTTCTACCCCTTTCTGAAAGATAACCGCGAGAAGATCGAAAAAATTC
TGACCTTCAGAATCCCTTACTATGTGGGTCCACTGGCTCGCGGAAACAGCAGATTTGCCTGGATGACTCG
CAAATCCGAGGAAACCATTACTCCTTGGAACTTCGAGGAAGTGGTCGATAAGGGCGCCTCTGCACAGTCC
TTCATCGAGAGAATGACTAATTTTGACAAAAACCTGCCCAATGAGAAAGTGCTGCCTAAGCACTCCCTGC
TGTACGAGTATTTCACTGTCTATAACGAACTGACAAAGGTGAAATACGTCACCGAGGGCATGAGAAAGCC
AGCCTTCCTGTCAGGAGAGCAGAAGAAAGCAATCGTGGATCTGCTGTTTAAAACCAACAGGAAAGTGACT
GTCAAGCAGCTGAAGGAGGACTACTTCAAGAAAATTGAATGCTTCGATTCCGTGGAGATCAGCGGAGTCG
AAGACAGATTTAACGCAAGCCTGGGCGCTTACCACGATCTGCTGAAGATCATTAAGGATAAAGACTTCCT
GGACAACGAGGAAAATGAGGATATCCTGGAAGACATTGTGCTGACACTGACCCTGTTTGAGGACAGAGGA
ATGATCGAGGAAAGACTGAAAACCTATGCTCATCTGTTCGATGACAAGGTGATGAAACAGCTGAAGAGAA
GGCGCTACACTGGCTGGGGTAGACTGAGCAGGAAGCTGATCAACGGCATTAGGGATAAACAGTCAGGAAA
GACAATCCTGGACTTTCTGAAAAGTGATGGCTTCGCCAACCGCAATTTTATGCAGCTGATTCACGATGAC
AGTCTGACCTTCAAAGAGGACATCCAGAAGGCTCAGGTGTCTGGACAGGGCCACTCCCTGCATGAGCAGA
TTGCAAACCTGGCTGGAAGCCCAGCCATCAAGAAAGGCATTCTGCAGACAGTGAAAATCGTCGATGAGCT
GGTGAAAGTCATGGGCCATAAGCCCGAAAACATCGTGATTGAGATGGCTCGCGAAAATCAGACAACCCAG
AAGGGTCAGAAGAACAGTAGAGAGAGGATGAAAAGAATCGAGGAAGGCATTAAGGAGCTGGGTAGCCAGA
TCCTGAAAGAGCACCCAGTGGAAAACACACAGCTGCAGAATGAGAAGCTGTATCTGTACTATCTGCAGAA
TGGAAGAGATATGTACGTGGACCAGGAGCTGGATATTAACAGGCTGTCTGATTACGACGTGGATGCCATC
GTCCCCCAGAGTTTCATCAAAGATGACAGCATTGACAACAAGGTGCTGACCAGGTCCGACAAAAACAGAG
GAAAATCAGATAATGTCCCTAGTGAGGAAGTGGTCAAGAAAATGAAGAACTACTGGAGACAGCTGCTGAA
TGCCAAACTGATCACTCAGAGGAAGTTTGATAACCTGACAAAAGCAGAGCGCGGTGGACTGTCAGAACTG
GACAAAGCTGGATTCATCAAGAGGCAGCTGGTGGAAACACGCCAGATCACTAAACACGTCGCACAGATTC
TGGATAGTCGCATGAACACAAAGTACGATGAGAATGACAAACTGATCAGAGAAGTGAAGGTCATTACCCT
GAAGAGTAAACTGGTCAGCGACTTTAGGAAAGATTTCCAGTTTTATAAGGTCCGCGAGATTAACAATTAT
CACCATGCCCATGACGCATACCTGAACGCCGTGGTCGGTACCGCACTGATCAAGAAATACCCAAAACTGG
AGAGCGAATTCGTGTACGGAGACTATAAGGTGTACGATGTCAGAAAAATGATCGCCAAGTCCGAGCAGGA
AATTGGAAAAGCTACTGCCAAGTATTTCTTTTACTCAAACATCATGAATTTCTTTAAGACAGAGATCACC
CTGGCCAATGGAGAAATCCGCAAAAGGCCCCTGATTGAGACAAACGGAGAGACAGGCGAAATCGTGTGGG
ACAAAGGCAGAGATTTTGCAACCGTGAGGAAGGTCCTGAGCATGCCTCAAGTGAATATCGTCAAGAAAAC
TGAGGTGCAGACAGGCGGTTTCTCAAAAGAAAGTATTCTGCCAAAACGCAACTCTGATAAGCTGATCGCT
AGAAAGAAAGACTGGGACCCTAAGAAGTATGGAGGCTTTGACTCTCCCACTGTGGCATACTCCGTCCTGG
TGGTCGCTAAGGTGGAGAAGGGCAAAAGCAAGAAACTGAAATCTGTCAAGGAGCTGCTGGGTATCACAAT
TATGGAGAGAAGCTCTTTCGAGAAGAACCCAATCGATTTTCTGGAGGCCAAAGGTTATAAGGAAGTGAAG
AAAGACCTGATCATTAAACTGCCCAAGTACAGTCTGTTTGAGCTGGAAAACGGCAGGAAACGCATGCTGG
CAAGCGCTGGAGAGCTGCAGAAAGGCAATGAACTGGCCCTGCCTTCTAAGTACGTGAACTTCCTGTATCT
GGCAAGCCACTACGAGAAGCTGAAAGGATCTCCAGAGGATAACGAACAGAAACAGCTGTTTGTGGAGCAG
CACAAGCATTATCTGGACGAGATCATTGAACAGATTAGCGAGTTCTCTAAAAGAGTGATCCTGGCCGACG
CAAATCTGGATAAGGTCCTGTCTGCTTACAACAAACACAGAGATAAGCCCATCAGGGAGCAGGCCGAAAA
